>Addgene plasmid #178984 | pTU425 | addgene full sequence | sequence record 354251 | Addgene NGS Result
CATTGCGCCCAGCGCCATCTGATCGTTGGCAACCAGCATCGCAGTGGGAACGATGCCCTCATTCAGCATT
TGCATGGTTTGTTGAAAACCGGACATGGCACTCCAGTCGCCTTCCCGTTCCGCTATCGGCTGAATTTGAT
TGCGAGTGAGATATTTATGCCAGCCAGCCAGACGCAGACGCGCCGAGACAGAACTTAATGGGCCCGCTAA
CAGCGCGATTTGCTGGTGACCCAATGCGACCAGATGCTCCACGCCCAGTCGCGTACCGTCTTCATGGGAG
AAAATAATACTGTTGATGGGTGTCTGGTCAGAGACATCAAGAAATAACGCCGGAACATTAGTGCAGGCAG
CTTCCACAGCAATGGCATCCTGGTCATCCAGCGGATAGTTAATGATCAGCCCACTGACGCGTTGCGCGAG
AAGATTGTGCACCGCCGCTTTACAGGCTTCGACGCCGCTTCGTTCTACCATCGACACCACCACGCTGGCA
CCCAGTTGATCGGCGCGAGATTTAATCGCCGCGACAATTTGCGACGGCGCGTGCAGGGCCAGACTGGAGG
TGGCAACGCCAATCAGCAACGACTGTTTGCCCGCCAGTTGTTGTGCCACGCGGTTGGGAATGTAATTCAG
CTCCGCCATCGCCGCTTCCACTTTTTCCCGCGTTTTCGCAGAAACGTGGCTGGCCTGGTTCACCACGCGG
GAAACGGTCTGATAAGAGACACCGGCATACTCTGCGACATCGTATAACGTTACTGGTTTCACATTCACCA
CCCTGAATTGACTCTCTTCCGGGCGCTATCATGCCATACCGCGAAAGGTTTTGCGCCATTCGATGGTGTC
CGGGATCTCGACGCTCTCCCTTATGCGACTCCTGCATTAGGAAATTAATACGACTCACTATAGGGGAATT
GTGAGCGGATAACAATTCCCCTGTAGAAATAATTTTGTTTAACTTTAATAAGGAGATATACCATGAACAA
CACCGAAGAAAACATCGATCGTATTCAAGAACCGACGCGTGAAGATATTGATCGTAAAGAAGCAGAACGT
CTGCTGGATGAAGCATTTAATCCGCGTACCAAACCGGTGGATCGCAAAAAAATCATTAATAGCGCACTGA
AAATTCTGATCGGCCTGTACAAAGAGAAAAAAGACGATCTGACCAGCGCAAGCTTTATTAGCATTGCACG
TGCCTATTATCTGGTGAGCATTACCATTCTGCCGAAAGGCACCACCATTCCGGAAAAAAAGAAAGAAGCA
CTGCGCAAAGGCATCGAATTTATTGATCGCGCAATCAACAAGTTTAACGGCAGCATTCTGGATAGCCAGC
GTGCATTTCGTATTAAAAGCGTTCTGAGCATTGAGTTCAATCGTATCGATCGTGAAAAATGCGACAACAT
CAAACTGAAAAACCTGCTGAACGAAGCCGTTGATAAAGGTTGTACCGATTTTGATACCTATGAGTGGGAT
ATTCAGATTGCCATTCGTCTGTGTGAACTGGGTGTTGATATGGAAGGTCATTTTGACAACCTGATCAAAA
GCAACAAAGCCAACGATCTGCAGAAAGCCAAAGCCTATTACTTCATCAAAAAGGATGACCATAAGGCCAA
AGAACACATGGATAAATGTACCGCAAGCCTGAAATATACCCCGTGTAGTCATCGTCTGTGGGATGAAACC
GTTGGTTTTATTGAACGTCTGAAAGGTGATAGCAGCACCCTGTGGCGTGATTTTGCAATTAAAACCTATC
GTAGCTGCCGTGTGCAAGAAAAAGAAACCGGTACACTGCGTCTGCGTTGGTATTGGAGCCGTCATCGTGT
TCTGTATGATATGGCATTTCTGGCAGTTAAAGAACAGGCAGATGATGAAGAACCGGATGTTAATGTTAAA
CAGGCCAAAATCAAAAAGCTGGCCGAAATTAGCGATAGCCTGAAAAGCCGTTTTAGCCTGCGTCTGAGCG
ATATGGAAAAAATGCCGAAAAGTGATGATGAAAGCAACCACGAGTTCAAAAAGTTTCTGGACAAATGTGT
TACCGCCTATCAGGATGGTTATGTGATTAATCGTAGCGAGGATAAAGAAGGTCAGGGCGAAAACAAAAGC
ACCACCAGTAAACAGCCGGAACCGCGTCCGCAGGCAAAACTGCTGGAACTGACCCAGGTTCCGGAAGGTT
GGGTTGTTGTTCACTTTTATCTGAATAAACTGGAAGGTATGGGCAACGCCATTGTGTTTGATAAATGTGC
AAATAGCTGGCAGTACAAAGAATTTCAGTATAAAGAACTGTTTGAAGTGTTCCTGACCTGGCAGGCAAAC
TATAATCTTTACAAAGAAAACGCAGCCGAACATCTGGTTACCCTGTGTAAAAAGATTGGTGAAACCATGC
CGTTTCTGTTCTGCGATAACTTTATTCCGAATGGTAAAGATGTTCTGTTTGTGCCGCATGATTTTCTGCA
TCGTCTGCCGCTGCATGGTAGCATTGAGAATAAAACAAATGGCAAGCTGTTCCTGGAAAATCATAGCTGT
TGTTATCTGCCTGCATGGTCATTTGCAAGCGAAAAAGAAGCAAGCACCAGCGACGAATATGTTCTGCTGA
AAAATTTCGATCAGGGCCATTTTGAAACCCTGCAGAATAATCAGATTTGGGGCACCCAGAGCGTTAAAGA
TGGTGCAAGCAGTGATGATCTGGAAAACATTCGTAACAATCCGCGTCTGCTGACCATTCTGTGTGCGGGT
GAAGCAAATATGAGCAATCCGTTTCGTAGCATGCTGAAACTGGCAAATGGTGGTATTACCTATCTGGAAA
TTCTGAATAGCGTGAAAGGCCTGAAAGGTAGCCAGGTTATTCTGGGTGCAGCGGAAACCGATCTGGTTCC
GCCTCTGAGTGATGTTATGGATGAACATTATAGCGTTGCAACCGCACTGCTGCTGATTGGTGCAGCGGGT
GTTGTTGGCACCATGTGGAAAGTTCGTAGCAATAAAACGAAAAGCCTGATCGAGTGGAAGCTGGAAAATA
TCGAATATAAACTGAACGAGTGGCAGAAAGAAACAGGTGGTGCAGCATATAAAGATCATCCGCCTACCTT
TTATCGTAGCATTGCCTTTCGTAGTATTGGTTTTCCGTTAGGTGGTAGCGGTCATCACCATCACCACCAT
CATCATTAATCTACTAGCGCAGCTTAATTAACCTAGGCTGCTGCCACCGCTGAGCAATAACTAGCATAAC
CCCTTGGGGCCTCTAAACGGGTCTTGAGGGGTTTTTTGCTGAAACCTCAGGCATTTGAGAAGCACACGGT
CACACTGCTTCCGGTAGTCAATAAACCGGTAAACCAGCAATAGACATAAGCGGCTATTTAACGACCCTGC
CCTGAACCGACGACCGGGTCGAATTTGCTTTCGAATTTCTGCCATTCATCCGCTTATTATCACTTATTCA
GGCGTAGCAACCAGGCGTTTAAGGGCACCAATAACTGCCTTAAAAAAATTACGCCCCGCCCTGCCACTCA
TCGCAGTACTGTTGTAATTCATTAAGCATTCTGCCGACATGGAAGCCATCACAAACGGCATGATGAACCT
GAATCGCCAGCGGCATCAGCACCTTGTCGCCTTGCGTATAATATTTGCCCATAGTGAAAACGGGGGCGAA
GAAGTTGTCCATATTGGCCACGTTTAAATCAAAACTGGTGAAACTCACCCAGGGATTGGCTGAGACGAAA
AACATATTCTCAATAAACCCTTTAGGGAAATAGGCCAGGTTTTCACCGTAACACGCCACATCTTGCGAAT
ATATGTGTAGAAACTGCCGGAAATCGTCGTGGTATTCACTCCAGAGCGATGAAAACGTTTCAGTTTGCTC
ATGGAAAACGGTGTAACAAGGGTGAACACTATCCCATATCACCAGCTCACCGTCTTTCATTGCCATACGG
AACTCCGGATGAGCATTCATCAGGCGGGCAAGAATGTGAATAAAGGCCGGATAAAACTTGTGCTTATTTT
TCTTTACGGTCTTTAAAAAGGCCGTAATATCCAGCTGAACGGTCTGGTTATAGGTACATTGAGCAACTGA
CTGAAATGCCTCAAAATGTTCTTTACGATGCCATTGGGATATATCAACGGTGGTATATCCAGTGATTTTT
TTCTCCATTTTAGCTTCCTTAGCTCCTGAAAATCTCGATAACTCAAAAAATACGCCCGGTAGTGATCTTA
TTTCATTATGGTGAAAGTTGGAACCTCTTACGTGCCGATCAACGTCTCATTTTCGCCAAAAGTTGGCCCA
GGGCTTCCCGGTATCAACAGGGACACCAGGATTTATTTATTCTGCGAAGTGATCTTCCGTCACAGGTATT
TATTCGGCGCAAAGTGCGTCGGGTGATGCTGCCAACTTACTGATTTAGTGTATGATGGTGTTTTTGAGGT
GCTCCAGTGGCTTCTGTTTCTATCAGCTGTCCCTCCTGTTCAGCTACTGACGGGGTGGTGCGTAACGGCA
AAAGCACCGCCGGACATCAGCGCTAGCGGAGTGTATACTGGCTTACTATGTTGGCACTGATGAGGGTGTC
AGTGAAGTGCTTCATGTGGCAGGAGAAAAAAGGCTGCACCGGTGCGTCAGCAGAATATGTGATACAGGAT
ATATTCCGCTTCCTCGCTCACTGACTCGCTACGCTCGGTCGTTCGACTGCGGCGAGCGGAAATGGCTTAC
GAACGGGGCGGAGATTTCCTGGAAGATGCCAGGAAGATACTTAACAGGGAAGTGAGAGGGCCGCGGCAAA
GCCGTTTTTCCATAGGCTCCGCCCCCCTGACAAGCATCACGAAATCTGACGCTCAAATCAGTGGTGGCGA
AACCCGACAGGACTATAAAGATACCAGGCGTTTCCCCCTGGCGGCTCCCTCGTGCGCTCTCCTGTTCCTG
CCTTTCGGTTTACCGGTGTCATTCCGCTGTTATGGCCGCGTTTGTCTCATTCCACGCCTGACACTCAGTT
CCGGGTAGGCAGTTCGCTCCAAGCTGGACTGTATGCACGAACCCCCCGTTCAGTCCGACCGCTGCGCCTT
ATCCGGTAACTATCGTCTTGAGTCCAACCCGGAAAGACATGCAAAAGCACCACTGGCAGCAGCCACTGGT
AATTGATTTAGAGGAGTTAGTCTTGAAGTCATGCGCCGGTTAAGGCTAAACTGAAAGGACAAGTTTTGGT
GACTGCGCTCCTCCAAGCCAGTTACCTCGGTTCAAAGAGTTGGTAGCTCAGAGAACCTTCGAAAAACCGC
CCTGCAAGGCGGTTTTTTCGTTTTCAGAGCAAGAGATTACGCGCAGACCAAAACGATCTCAAGAAGATCA
TCTTATTAATCAGATAAAATATTTCTAGATTTCAGTGCAATTTATCTCTTCAAATGTAGCACCTGAAGTC
AGCCCCATACGATATAAGTTGTAATTCTCATGTTAGTCATGCCCCGCGCCCACCGGAAGGAGCTGACTGG
GTTGAAGGCTCTCAAGGGCATCGGTCGAGATCCCGGTGCCTAATGAGTGAGCTAACTTACATTAATTGCG
TTGCGCTCACTGCCCGCTTTCCAGTCGGGAAACCTGTCGTGCCAGCTGCATTAATGAATCGGCCAACGCG
CGGGGAGAGGCGGTTTGCGTATTGGGCGCCAGGGTGGTTTTTCTTTTCACCAGTGAGACGGGCAACAGCT
GATTGCCCTTCACCGCCTGGCCCTGAGAGAGTTGCAGCAAGCGGTCCACGCTGGTTTGCCCCAGCAGGCG
AAAATCCTGTTTGATGGTGGTTAACGGCGGGATATAACATGAGCTGTCTTCGGTATCGTCGTATCCCACT
ACCGAGATGTCCGCACCAACGCGCAGCCCGGACTCGGTAATGGCGCG
Features (pLannotate 1.2.2; 15 found; start..end, strand, type, name):
    763..840     -  promoter       lacI promoter: lacI
    848..883     -  CDS            TcR (fragment): tetracycline efflux protein; tet; confers resistance to tetracycline
    886..904     +  promoter       T7 promoter: promoter for bacteriophage T7 RNA polymerase
    905..929     +  protein_bind   lac operator: The lac repressor binds to the lac operator to inhibit transcription in E. coli. This inhibition can be relieved by adding lactose or isopropyl-β-D-thiogalactopyranoside (IPTG). lac repressor encoded by lacI
    944..966     +  RBS            RBS: efficient ribosome binding site from bacteriophage T7 gene 10 (Olins and Rangwala, 1989)
   3186..3203    +  CDS            SET1 (fragment): solubility-enhancement tag derived from T7 phage gene 10B
   3211..3258    +  terminator     T7 terminator: transcription terminator for bacteriophage T7 RNA polymerase
   3482..4138    -  CDS            cat: CAT_ECOLX - Experimental evidence at protein level: Swiss-Prot protein existence level 1. This enzyme is an effector of chloramphenicol resistance in bacteria. From Escherichia coli. This protein is used as a marker in many commonly used cloning vectors, such as pACYC184.
   4139..4241    -  promoter       cat promoter: promoter of the E. coli cat gene encoding chloramphenicol acetyltransferase
   4362..4505    +  mobile_element IS1 (fragment): prokaryotic transposable element IS1
   4624..4679    -  rep_origin     RSF ori (fragment): Plasmids containing the RSF 1030 origin of replication can be propagated in E. coli cells that contain additional plasmids with compatible origins.
   4767..5312    -  rep_origin     p15A ori: Plasmids containing the medium-copy-number p15A origin of replication can be propagated in E. coli cells that contain a second plasmid with the ColE1 origin.
   5424..5488    -  CDS            TcR (fragment): tetracycline efflux protein; tet; confers resistance to tetracycline
   5503..5524    -  protein_bind   CAP binding site: CAP binding activates transcription in the presence of cAMP. E. coli catabolite activator protein
   5537..762     -  CDS            lacI (across the origin): lac repressor; lacI; The lac repressor binds to the lac operator to inhibit transcription in E. coli. This inhibition can be relieved by adding lactose or isopropyl-β-D-thiogalactopyranoside (IPTG).
