[The description below was written by a language model from this plasmid's Addgene catalogue record and pLannotate feature annotations shown in this document.]
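Description:
pTU425 is a bacterial expression plasmid built on the pACYCDuet-1 backbone, carrying a codon-optimized gene for the TPR-CHAT protein of Candidatus Scalindua brodae with two alanine substitutions, H585A and C627A. The plasmid is about 5.9 kb, of which the insert accounts for roughly 2.1 kb. It replicates in E. coli from the p15A origin, which gives a low-to-medium copy number and is compatible with ColE1-type plasmids, so it can be co-maintained with other expression vectors. Selection is by chloramphenicol, conferred by the cat gene under its own promoter.

Expression is driven by a T7 promoter followed immediately by a lac operator and the strong ribosome binding site from phage T7 gene 10, with a T7 terminator downstream. The plasmid also carries lacI with its native promoter, so transcription is repressed until induction with IPTG or lactose in a host that supplies T7 RNA polymerase. The catalogue entry lists a C-terminal His-tag contributed by the backbone, which would allow affinity purification. The automated feature table does not annotate the TPR-CHAT coding sequence or the tag, although the unannotated gap between the RBS and the terminator matches the expected insert position. Short hits labelled as TcR, IS1, RSF ori and SET1 fragments are probably backbone remnants or incidental matches rather than functional elements.

TPR-CHAT is the caspase-like peptidase reported to associate with the gRAMP CRISPR-Cas RNA endonuclease. The record does not state the purpose of the two substitutions, though changing a histidine and a cysteine to alanine is consistent with a catalytically inactivated control for the wild-type protein.
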