Addgene plasmid #178984: pTU425
Purpose: pACYC containing Candidatus “Scalindua brodae” TPR-CHAT H585A C627A (codon-optimized)
Depositing lab: Stan Brouns. Depositing organization: Delft University of Technology. Publication: The gRAMP CRISPR-Cas effector is an RNA endonuclease complexed with a caspase-like peptidase. van Beljouw SPB, Haagsma AC, Rodriguez-Molina A, van den Berg DF, Vink JNA, Brouns SJJ. Science. 2021 Sep 17;373(6561):1349-1353. doi: 10.1126/science.abk2718. Epub 2021 Aug 26. PubMed 34446442.
Backbone
  Vector backbone: pACYC Duet1
  Backbone size w/o insert (bp): 3695
  Total vector size (bp): 5855
  Vector type: Bacterial Expression
Growth in bacteria
  Bacterial resistance: Chloramphenicol, 25 μg/mL
  Growth temperature: 37°C
  Growth strain: DH5alpha
  Copy number: Low Copy
Gene/Insert
  Gene/Insert name: TPR-CHAT H585A C627A
  Species: Candidatus Scalindua brodae
  Insert size (bp): 2148
  Promoter: T7
  Tag / fusion protein: His-tag (C terminal on backbone)
  Cloning method: Gibson Cloning
  Sequencing primers: 5′ ACATCGTATAACGTTACTGG; 3′ GAAGCAGTGTGACCGTGTGC
Terms and licenses: Academic/Nonprofit Terms; Industry Terms: Not Available to Industry
How to cite: pTU425 was a gift from Stan Brouns (Addgene plasmid # 178984 ; http://n2t.net/addgene:178984 ; RRID:Addgene_178984)
